>Addgene plasmid #78046 | MAPK8 gRNA (BRDN0001144736) | addgene full sequence | sequence record 188892 | Addgene Assembled Sequence
CCCGGGTGCAAAGATGGATAAAGTTTTAAACAGAGAGGAATCTTTGCAGCTAATGGACCTTCTAGGTCTT
GAAAGGAGTGGGAATTGGCTCCGGTGCCCGTCAGTGGGCAGAGCGCACATCGCCCACAGTCCCCGAGAAG
TTGGGGGGAGGGGTCGGCAATTGATCCGGTGCCTAGAGAAGGTGGCGCGGGGTAAACTGGGAAAGTGATG
TCGTGTACTGGCTCCGCCTTTTTCCCGAGGGTGGGGGAGAACCGTATATAAGTGCAGTAGTCGCCGTGAA
CGTTCTTTTTCGCAACGGGTTTGCCGCCAGAACACAGGTAAGTGCCGTGTGTGGTTCCCGCGGGCCTGGC
CTCTTTACGGGTTATGGCCCTTGCGTGCCTTGAATTACTTCCACCTGGCTGCAGTACGTGATTCTTGATC
CCGAGCTTCGGGTTGGAAGTGGGTGGGAGAGTTCGAGGCCTTGCGCTTAAGGAGCCCCTTCGCCTCGTGC
TTGAGTTGAGGCCTGGCCTGGGCGCTGGGGCCGCCGCGTGCGAATCTGGTGGCACCTTCGCGCCTGTCTC
GCTGCTTTCGATAAGTCTCTAGCCATTTAAAATTTTTGATGACCTGCTGCGACGCTTTTTTTCTGGCAAG
ATAGTCTTGTAAATGCGGGCCAAGATCTGCACACTGGTATTTCGGTTTTTGGGGCCGCGGGCGGCGACGG
GGCCCGTGCGTCCCAGCGCACATGTTCGGCGAGGCGGGGCCTGCGAGCGCGGCCACCGAGAATCGGACGG
GGGTAGTCTCAAGCTGGCCGGCCTGCTCTGGTGCCTGGCCTCGCGCCGCCGTGTATCGCCCCGCCCTGGG
CGGCAAGGCTGGCCCGGTCGGCACCAGTTGCGTGAGCGGAAAGATGGCCGCTTCCCGGCCCTGCTGCAGG
GAGCTCAAAATGGAGGACGCGGCGCTCGGGAGAGCGGGCGGGTGAGTCACCCACACAAAGGAAAAGGGCC
TTTCCGTCCTCAGCCGTCGCTTCATGTGACTCCACGGAGTACCGGGCGCCGTCCAGGCACCTCGATTAGT
TCTCGAGCTTTTGGAGTACGTCGTCTTTAGGTTGGGGGGAGGGGTTTTATGCGATGGAGTTTCCCCACAC
TGAGTGGGTGGAGACTGAAGTTAGGCCAGCTTGGCACTTGATGTAATTCTCCTTGGAATTTGCCCTTTTT
GAGTTTGGATCTTGGTTCATTCTCAAGCCTCAGACAGTGGTTCAAAGTTTTTTTCTTCCATTTCAGGTGT
CGTGACGTACGGCCACCATGACCGAGTACAAGCCCACGGTGCGCCTCGCCACCCGCGACGACGTCCCCAG
GGCCGTACGCACCCTCGCCGCCGCGTTCGCCGACTACCCCGCCACGCGCCACACCGTCGATCCGGACCGC
CACATCGAGCGGGTCACCGAGCTGCAAGAACTCTTCCTCACGCGCGTCGGGCTCGACATCGGCAAGGTGT
GGGTCGCGGACGACGGCGCCGCCGTGGCGGTCTGGACCACGCCGGAGAGCGTCGAAGCGGGGGCGGTGTT
CGCCGAGATCGGCCCGCGCATGGCCGAGTTGAGCGGTTCCCGGCTGGCCGCGCAGCAACAGATGGAAGGC
CTCCTGGCGCCGCACCGGCCCAAGGAGCCCGCGTGGTTCCTGGCCACCGTCGGAGTCTCGCCCGACCACC
AGGGCAAGGGTCTGGGCAGCGCCGTCGTGCTCCCCGGAGTGGAGGCGGCCGAGCGCGCCGGGGTGCCCGC
CTTCCTGGAGACCTCCGCGCCCCGCAACCTCCCCTTCTACGAGCGGCTCGGCTTCACCGTCACCGCCGAC
GTCGAGGTGCCCGAAGGACCGCGCACCTGGTGCATGACCCGCAAGCCCGGTGCCTGAACGCGTTAAGTCG
ACAATCAACCTCTGGATTACAAAATTTGTGAAAGATTGACTGGTATTCTTAACTATGTTGCTCCTTTTAC
GCTATGTGGATACGCTGCTTTAATGCCTTTGTATCATGCTATTGCTTCCCGTATGGCTTTCATTTTCTCC
TCCTTGTATAAATCCTGGTTGCTGTCTCTTTATGAGGAGTTGTGGCCCGTTGTCAGGCAACGTGGCGTGG
TGTGCACTGTGTTTGCTGACGCAACCCCCACTGGTTGGGGCATTGCCACCACCTGTCAGCTCCTTTCCGG
GACTTTCGCTTTCCCCCTCCCTATTGCCACGGCGGAACTCATCGCCGCCTGCCTTGCCCGCTGCTGGACA
GGGGCTCGGCTGTTGGGCACTGACAATTCCGTGGTGTTGTCGGGGAAATCATCGTCCTTTCCTTGGCTGC
TCGCCTGTGTTGCCACCTGGATTCTGCGCGGGACGTCCTTCTGCTACGTCCCTTCGGCCCTCAATCCAGC
GGACCTTCCTTCCCGCGGCCTGCTGCCGGCTCTGCGGCCTCTTCCGCGTCTTCGCCTTCGCCCTCAGACG
AGTCGGATCTCCCTTTGGGCCGCCTCCCCGCGTCGACTTTAAGACCAATGACTTACAAGGCAGCTGTAGA
TCTTAGCCACTTTTTAAAAGAAAAGGGGGGACTGGAAGGGCTAATTCACTCCCAACGAAGACAAGATCTG
CTTTTTGCTTGTACTGGGTCTCTCTGGTTAGACCAGATCTGAGCCTGGGAGCTCTCTGGCTAACTAGGGA
ACCCACTGCTTAAGCCTCAATAAAGCTTGCCTTGAGTGCTTCAAGTAGTGTGTGCCCGTCTGTTGTGTGA
CTCTGGTAACTAGAGATCCCTCAGACCCTTTTAGTCAGTGTGGAAAATCTCTAGCAGTACGTATAGTAGT
TCATGTCATCTTATTATTCAGTATTTATAACTTGCAAAGAAATGAATATCAGAGAGTGAGAGGAACTTGT
TTATTGCAGCTTATAATGGTTACAAATAAAGCAATAGCATCACAAATTTCACAAATAAAGCATTTTTTTC
ACTGCATTCTAGTTGTGGTTTGTCCAAACTCATCAATGTATCTTATCATGTCTGGCTCTAGCTATCCCGC
CCCTAACTCCGCCCATCCCGCCCCTAACTCCGCCCAGTTCCGCCCATTCTCCGCCCCATGGCTGACTAAT
TTTTTTTATTTATGCAGAGGCCGAGGCCGCCTCGGCCTCTGAGCTATTCCAGAAGTAGTGAGGAGGCTTT
TTTGGAGGCCTAGGGACGTACCCAATTCGCCCTATAGTGAGTCGTATTACGCGCGCTCACTGGCCGTCGT
TTTACAACGTCGTGACTGGGAAAACCCTGGCGTTACCCAACTTAATCGCCTTGCAGCACATCCCCCTTTC
GCCAGCTGGCGTAATAGCGAAGAGGCCCGCACCGATCGCCCTTCCCAACAGTTGCGCAGCCTGAATGGCG
AATGGG
[124 nt withheld, positions 3367-3490]
C
[91 nt withheld, positions 3492-3582]
A
[49 nt withheld, positions 3584-3632]
CCTTTGACGTTGGAGTCCACGTTCTTT
[37 nt withheld, positions 3660-3696]
ACCCTATCTCGGTCTATTCTTTTGATTTATAAGGGATTTTGCCGATTTCGGCCTATTGGTTAAAAAATGA
GCTGATTTAACAAAAATTTAACGCGAATTTTAACAAAATATTAACGCTTACAATTTAGGTGGCACTTTTC
GGGGAAATGTGCGCGGAACCCCTATTTGTTTATTTTTCTAAATACATTCAAATATGTATCCGCTCATGAG
ACAATAACCCTGATAAATGCTTCAATAATATTGAAAAAGGAAGAGTATGAGTATTCAACATTTCCGTGTC
GCCCTTATTCCCTTTTTTGCGGCATTTTGCCTTCCTGTTTTTGCTCACCCAGAAACGCTGGTGAAAGTAA
AAGATGCTGAAGATCAGTTGGGTGCACGAGTGGGTTACATCGAACTGGATCTCAACAGCGGTAAGATCCT
TGAGAGTTTTCGCCCCGAAGAACGTTTTCCAATGATGAGCACTTTTAAAGTTCTGCTATGTGGCGCGGTA
TTATCCCGTATTGACGCCGGGCAAGAGCAACTCGGTCGCCGCATACACTATTCTCAGAATGACTTGGTTG
AGTACTCACCAGTCACAGAAAAGCATCTTACGGATGGCATGACAGTAAGAGAATTATGCAGTGCTGCCAT
AACCATGAGTGATAACACTGCGGCCAACTTACTTCTGACAACGATCGGAGGACCGAAGGAGCTAACCGCT
TTTTTGCACAACATGGGGGATCATGTAACTCGCCTTGATCGTTGGGAACCGGAGCTGAATGAAGCCATAC
CAAACGACGAGCGTGACACCACGATGCCTGTAGCAATGGCAACAACGTTGCGCAAACTATTAACTGGCGA
ACTACTTACTCTAGCTTCCCGGCAACAATTAATAGACTGGATGGAGGCGGATAAAGTTGCAGGACCACTT
CTGCGCTCGGCCCTTCCGGCTGGCTGGTTTATTGCTGATAAATCTGGAGCCGGTGAGCGTGGGTCTCGCG
GTATCATTGCAGCACTGGGGCCAGATGGTAAGCCCTCCCGTATCGTAGTTATCTACACGACGGGGAGTCA
GGCAACTATGGATGAACGAAATAGACAGATCGCTGAGATAGGTGCCTCACTGATTAAGCATTGGTAACTG
TCAGACCAAGTTTACTCATATATACTTTAGATTGATTTAAAACTTCATTTTTAATTTAAAAGGATCTAGG
TGAAGATCCTTTTTGATAATCTCATGACCAAAATCCCTTAACGTGAGTTTTCGTTCCACTGAGCGTCAGA
CCCCGTAGAAAAGATCAAAGGATCTTCTTGAGATCCTTTTTTTCTGCGCGTAATCTGCTGCTTGCAAACA
AAAAAACCACCGCTACCAGCGGTGGTTTGTTTGCCGGATCAAGAGCTACCAACTCTTTTTCCGAAGGTAA
CTGGCTTCAGCAGAGCGCAGATACCAAATACTGTTCTTCTAGTGTAGCCGTAGTTAGGCCACCACTTCAA
GAACTCTGTAGCACCGCCTACATACCTCGCTCTGCTAATCCTGTTACCAGTGGCTGCTGCCAGTGGCGAT
AAGTCGTGTCTTACCGGGTTGGACTCAAGACGATAGTTACCGGATAAGGCGCAGCGGTCGGGCTGAACGG
GGGGTTCGTGCACACAGCCCAGCTTGGAGCGAACGACCTACACCGAACTGAGATACCTACAGCGTGAGCT
ATGAGAAAGCGCCACGCTTCCCGAAGGGAGAAAGGCGGACAGGTATCCGGTAAGCGGCAGGGTCGGAACA
GGAGAGCGCACGAGGGAGCTTCCAGGGGGAAACGCCTGGTATCTTTATAGTCCTGTCGGGTTTCGCCACC
TCTGACTTGAGCGTCGATTTTTGTGATGCTCGTCAGGGGGGCGGAGCCTATGGAAAAACGCCAGCAACGC
GGCCTTTTTACGGTTCCTGGCCTTTTGCTGGCCTTTTGCTCACATGTTCTTTCCTGCGTTATCCCCTGAT
TCTGTGGATAACCGTATTACCGCCTTTGAGTGAGCTGATACCGCTCGCCGCAGCCGAACGACCGAGCGCA
GCGAGTCAGTGAGCGAGGAAGCGGAAGAGCGCCCAATACGCAAACCGCCTCTCCCCGCGCGTTGGCCGAT
TCATTAATGCAGCTGGCACGACAGGTTTCCCGACTGGAAAGCGGGCAGTGAGCGCAACGCAATTAATGTG
AGTTAGCTCACTCATTAGGCACCCCAGGCTTTACACTTTATGCTTCCGGCTCGTATGTTGTGTGGAATTG
TGAGCGGATAACAATTTCACACAGGAAACAGCTATGACCATGATTACGCCAAGCGCGCAATTAACCCTCA
CTAAAGGGAACAAAAGCTGGAGCTGCAAGCTTAATGTAGTCTTATGCAATACTCTTGTAGTCTTGCAACA
TGGTAACGATGAGTTAGCAACATGCCTTACAAGGAGAGAAAAAGCACCGTGCATGCCGATTGGTGGAAGT
AAGGTGGTACGATCGTGCCTTATTAGGAAGGCAACAGACGGGTCTGACATGGATTGGACGAACCACTGAA
TTGCCGCATTGCAGAGATATTGTATTTAAGTGCCTAGCTCGATACATAAACGGGTCTCTCTGGTTAGACC
AGATCTGAGCCTGGGAGCTCTCTGGCTAACTAGGGAACCCACTGCTTAAGCCTCAATAAAGCTTGCCTTG
AGTGCTTCAAGTAGTGTGTGCCCGTCTGTTGTGTGACTCTGGTAACTAGAGATCCCTCAGACCCTTTTAG
TCAGTGTGGAAAATCTCTAGCAGTGGCGCCCGAACAGGGACTTGAAAGCGAAAGGGAAACCAGAGGAGCT
CTCTCGACGCAGGACTCGGCTTGCTGAAGCGCGCACGGCAAGAGGCGAGGGGCGGCGACTGGTGAGTACG
CCAAAAATTTTGACTAGCGGAGGCTAGAAGGAGAGAGATGGGTGCGAGAGCGTCAGTATTAAGCGGGGGA
GAATTAGATCGCGATGGGAAAAAATTCGGTTAAGGCCAGGGGGAAAGAAAAAATATAAATTAAAACATAT
AGTATGGGCAAGCAGGGAGCTAGAACGATTCGCAGTTAATCCTGGCCTGTTAGAAACATCAGAAGGCTGT
AGACAAATACTGGGACAGCTACAACCATCCCTTCAGACAGGATCAGAAGAACTTAGATCATTATATAATA
CAGTAGCAACCCTCTATTGTGTGCATCAAAGGATAGAGATAAAAGACACCAAGGAAGCTTTAGACAAGAT
AGAGGAAGAGCAAAACAAAAGTAAGACCACCGCACAGCAAGCGGCCGCTGATCTTCAGACCTGGAGGAGG
AGATATGAGGGACAATTGGAGAAGTGAATTATATAAATATAAAGTAGTAAAAATTGAACCATTAGGAGTA
GCACCCACCAAGGCAAAGAGAAGAGTGGTGCAGAGAGAAAAAAGAGCAGTGGGAATAGGAGCTTTGTTCC
TTGGGTTCTTGGGAGCAGCAGGAAGCACTATGGGCGCAGCGTCAATGACGCTGACGGTACAGGCCAGACA
ATTATTGTCTGGTATAGTGCAGCAGCAGAACAATTTGCTGAGGGCTATTGAGGCGCAACAGCATCTGTTG
CAACTCACAGTCTGGGGCATCAAGCAGCTCCAGGCAAGAATCCTGGCTGTGGAAAGATACCTAAAGGATC
AACAGCTCCTGGGGATTTGGGGTTGCTCTGGAAAACTCATTTGCACCACTGCTGTGCCTTGGAATGCTAG
TTGGAGTAATAAATCTCTGGAACAGATTTGGAATCACACGACCTGGATGGAGTGGGACAGAGAAATTAAC
AATTACACAAGCTTAATACACTCCTTAATTGAAGAATCGCAAAACCAGCAAGAAAAGAATGAACAAGAAT
TATTGGAATTAGATAAATGGGCAAGTTTGTGGAATTGGTTTAACATAACAAATTGGCTGTGGTATATAAA
ATTATTCATAATGATAGTAGGAGGCTTGGTAGGTTTAAGAATAGTTTTTGCTGTACTTTCTATAGTGAAT
AGAGTTAGGCAGGGATATTCACCATTATCGTTTCAGACCCACCTCCCAACCCCGAGGGGACCCAGAGAGG
GCCTATTTCCCATGATTCCTTCATATTTGCATATACGATACAAGGCTGTTAGAGAGATAATTAGAATTAA
TTTGACTGTAAACACAAAGATATTAGTACAAAATACGTGACGTAGAAAGTAATAATTTCTTGGGTAGTTT
GCAGTTTTAAAATTATGTTTTAAAATGGACTATCATATGCTTACCGTAACTTGAAAGTATTTCGATTTCT
TGGCTTTATATATCTTGTGGAAAGGACGAAACACCGTAGTGGATTTATGGTCTGTGGTTTTAGAGCTAGA
AATAGCAAGTTAAAATAAGGCTAGTCCGTTATCAACTTGAAAAAGTGGCACCGAGTCGGTGCTTTTTTAA
GCTTGGCGTAACTAGATCTTGAGACAAATGGCAGTATTCATCCACAATTTTAAAAGAAAAGGGGGGATTG
GGGGGTACAGTGCAGGGGAAAGAATAGTAGACATAATAGCAACAGACATACAAACTAAAGAATTACAAAA
ACAAATTACAAAAATTCAAAATTTTCGGGTTTATTACAGGGACAGCAGAGATCCACTTTGGCGCCGGCTC
GAGGGGG
Features (pLannotate 1.2.2; 29 found; start..end, strand, type, name):
     14..80      +  CDS            small t antigen (fragment): SV40 (simian virus 40) small t antigen
    106..317     +  promoter       EF-1α core promoter: core promoter for human elongation factor EF-1α
    318..1256    +  intron         EF-1α intron A: intron upstream of the start codon of human EF-1α
   1278..1877    +  CDS            PuroR (fragment): puromycin N-acetyltransferase; pac from Streptomyces; confers resistance to puromycin
   1893..2481    +  misc_feature   WPRE: woodchuck hepatitis virus posttranscriptional regulatory element
   2532..2551    +  misc_feature   cPPT/CTS (fragment): central polypurine tract and central termination sequence of HIV-1
   2553..2786    +  LTR            3' LTR (ΔU3): self-inactivating 3' long terminal repeat (LTR) from HIV-1
   2864..2985    +  polyA_signal   SV40 poly(A) signal: SV40 polyadenylation signal
   3025..3160    +  rep_origin     SV40 ori: SV40 origin of replication
   3181..3199    -  promoter       T7 promoter: promoter for bacteriophage T7 RNA polymerase
   3207..3362    +  CDS            lacZα (fragment): LacZα fragment of β-galactosidase; lacZ fragment
   3367..3795    +  rep_origin     f1 ori (sequence partly withheld): f1 bacteriophage origin of replication; arrow indicates direction of (+) strand synthesis
   3848..3952    +  promoter       AmpR promoter: bla
   3953..4813    +  CDS            AmpR: β-lactamase; bla; confers resistance to ampicillin, carbenicillin, and related antibiotics
   4984..5572    +  rep_origin     ori: high-copy-number ColE1/pMB1/pBR322/pUC origin of replication
   5755..5847    +  CDS            lacI (fragment): lac repressor; lacI; The lac repressor binds to the lac operator to inhibit transcription in E. coli. This inhibition can be relieved by adding lactose or isopropyl-β-D-thiogalactopyranoside (IPTG).
   5860..5881    +  protein_bind   CAP binding site: CAP binding activates transcription in the presence of cAMP. E. coli catabolite activator protein
   5896..5926    +  promoter       lac promoter: promoter for the E. coli lac operon
   5934..5950    +  protein_bind   lac operator: The lac repressor binds to the lac operator to inhibit transcription in E. coli. This inhibition can be relieved by adding lactose or isopropyl-β-D-thiogalactopyranoside (IPTG). lac repressor encoded by lacI
   5995..6013    +  promoter       T3 promoter: promoter for bacteriophage T3 RNA polymerase
   6041..6267    +  promoter       RSV promoter: Rous sarcoma virus enhancer/promoter
   6268..6448    +  LTR            5' LTR (truncated): truncated 5' long terminal repeat (LTR) from HIV-1
   6495..6620    +  misc_feature   HIV-1 Ψ: packaging signal of human immunodeficiency virus type 1
   6604..6967    +  CDS            HIV-1 gag (fragment): gag protein from human immunodeficiency virus 1; gag
   7113..7346    +  misc_feature   RRE: The Rev response element (RRE) of HIV-1 allows for Rev-dependent mRNA export from the nucleus to the cytoplasm.
   7723..7749    +  CDS            Rev (fragment): human immunodeficiency virus 1 (HIV-1) Rev protein; rev; enhances nuclear export of unspliced and incompletely spliced viral mRNAs
   7753..7993    +  promoter       U6 promoter: RNA polymerase III promoter for human U6 snRNA
   8023..8098    +  misc_RNA       gRNA scaffold: guide RNA scaffold for the Streptococcus pyogenes CRISPR/Cas9 system
   8154..8271    +  misc_feature   cPPT/CTS: central polypurine tract and central termination sequence of HIV-1
