[The description below was written by a language model from this plasmid's Addgene catalogue record and pLannotate feature annotations shown in this document.]
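Description:
MAPK8 gRNA (BRDN0001144736) is a third-generation lentiviral CRISPR guide plasmid built on the lentiGuide-Puro backbone and designed to target human MAPK8, the kinase also known as JNK1. It is propagated in E. coli as a high-copy plasmid through a ColE1/pUC-type origin with ampicillin selection from the β-lactamase gene. The bacterial portion also carries an f1 origin, an SV40 origin and remnants of lac-derived cloning sequences. The assembled sequence record is 8,323 nt.

The viral genome is transcribed in packaging cells from an RSV promoter fused to a truncated HIV-1 5' LTR, which makes production Tat-independent. This is followed by the Ψ packaging signal with a partial gag segment, and by the Rev response element, which allows Rev-dependent nuclear export. A central polypurine tract is also present, and the self-inactivating ΔU3 3' LTR disables LTR promoter activity after integration. Within this frame, a human U6 RNA polymerase III promoter drives the MAPK8-specific spacer joined to the Streptococcus pyogenes Cas9 guide RNA scaffold. A separate downstream cassette uses the EF-1α core promoter with its intron A to express puromycin N-acetyltransferase, so transduced mammalian cells can be selected with puromycin. A WPRE after this cassette enhances transcript expression.

The plasmid does not encode Cas9, so it must be paired with a separate Cas9 vector such as lentiCas9-Blast or used in cells that already express the nuclease. It belongs to a human kinome guide collection from work on optimised sgRNA design, and it is suited to Cas9-mediated disruption of MAPK8 in human cells.
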