Addgene plasmid #78046: MAPK8 gRNA (BRDN0001144736)
Purpose: 3rd generation lentiviral gRNA plasmid targeting human MAPK8
Depositing lab: John Doench & David Root. Depositing organization: Broad Institute. Publication: Optimized sgRNA design to maximize activity and minimize off-target effects of CRISPR-Cas9. Doench JG, Fusi N, Sullender M, Hegde M, Vaimberg EW, Donovan KF, Smith I, Tothova Z, Wilen C, Orchard R, Virgin HW, Listgarten J, Root DE. Nat Biotechnol. 2016 Jan 18. doi: 10.1038/nbt.3437. PubMed 26780180.
Backbone
  Vector backbone: lentiGuide-Puro
  Backbone manufacturer: Zhang Lab (Addgene plasmid # 52963)
  Vector type: Mammalian Expression, Lentiviral, CRISPR
  Selectable markers: Puromycin
Growth in bacteria
  Bacterial resistance: Ampicillin, 100 μg/mL
  Growth temperature: 37°C
  Growth strain: DH5alpha
  Copy number: High Copy
Gene/Insert
  Gene/Insert name: MAPK8 (alt names: MAPK8; NM_002750.3)
  gRNA/shRNA sequence: TAGTGGATTTATGGTCTGTG
  Species: H. sapiens (human)
  Entrez Gene: MAPK8 (a.k.a. JNK, JNK-46, JNK1, JNK1A2, JNK21B1/2, PRKM8, SAPK1, SAPK1c)
  Promoter: hU6
  Cloning method: Unknown
  Sequencing primers: 5′ U6-F; 3′ pS2-R
Terms and licenses: Academic/Nonprofit Terms; Industry Terms: Not Available to Industry
Depositor comments: The gRNA was designed to target the following Genbank reference sequence(s): NM_002750.3,NM_139049.2. Note that this plasmid does NOT contain Cas9. It should be used in conjunction with lentiCas9-Blast (Addgene #52962) or otherwise with cell lines already expressing Cas9. Browse the full kinome gRNA library at http://www.addgene.org/pooled-library/broadgpp-human-kinome/ or visit http://www.broadinstitute.org/rnai/public/ for detailed protocols and information.
How to cite: MAPK8 gRNA (BRDN0001144736) was a gift from John Doench & David Root (Addgene plasmid # 78046 ; http://n2t.net/addgene:78046 ; RRID:Addgene_78046)
