>Addgene plasmid #78046 | MAPK8 gRNA (BRDN0001144736) | depositor partial sequence | sequence record 145505 | Target Sequence
TAGTGGATTTATGGTCTGTG
