>Addgene plasmid #78046 | MAPK8 gRNA (BRDN0001144736) | addgene partial sequence | sequence record 188891 | hU6-F
GACGCTAGAAAGTAATAATTTCTTGGGTAGCTTTGCAGCTTTTAAAATTATGTTTTAAAATGGACTATCA
TATGCTTACCGTAACTTGAAAGTATTTCGATTTCTTGGCTTTATATATCTTGTGGAAAGGACGAAACACC
GTAGTGGATTTATGGTCTGTGTTTTAGAGCTAGAAATAGCAAGTTAAAATAAGGCTAGTCCGTTATCAAC
TTGAAAAAGTGGCACCGAGTCGGTGCTTTTTTAAGCTTGGCGTAACTAGATCTTGAGACAAATGGCAGTA
TTCATCCACAATTTTAAAAGAAAAGGGGGGATTGGGGGGTACAGTGCAGGGGAAAGAATAGTAGACATAA
TAGCAACAGACATACAAACTAAAGAATTACAAAAACAAATTACAAAAATTCAAAATTTTCGGGTTTATTA
CAGGGACAGCAGAGATCCACTTTGGCGCCGGCTCGAGGGGGCCCGGGTGCAAAGATGGATAAAGTTTTAA
ACAGAGAGGAATCTTTGCAGCTAATGGACCTTCTAGGTCTTGAAAGGAGTGGGAATTGGCTCCGGTGCCC
GTCAGTGGGC
